Addgene plasmid #129057: pSpdCas9-huTET1CD-T2A-mCherry(PX458)-SgmouseTSDR-5
Purpose: targeted DNA demethylation_mouse_TSDR, expression of dCas9-huTET1CD-T2A-mCherry and sgRNA5 targeting mouse TSDR
Depositing lab: Julia K Polansky. Depositing organization: Charite Universitaetsmedizin Berlin. Publication: Targeted De-Methylation of the FOXP3-TSDR Is Sufficient to Induce Physiological FOXP3 Expression but Not a Functional Treg Phenotype. Kressler C, Gasparoni G, Nordstrom K, Hamo D, Salhab A, Dimitropoulos C, Tierling S, Reinke P, Volk HD, Walter J, Hamann A, Polansky JK. Front Immunol. 2021 Jan 7;11:609891. doi: 10.3389/fimmu.2020.609891. eCollection 2020. PubMed 33488615.
Backbone
  Vector backbone: PX458
  Backbone manufacturer: Feng Zhang (Addgene plasmid # 48138)
  Vector type: Mammalian Expression
Growth in bacteria
  Bacterial resistance: Ampicillin, 100 μg/mL
  Growth temperature: 37°C
  Growth strain: DH5alpha
  Copy number: Unknown
Gene/Insert
  Gene/Insert name: dCas9-huTET1CD, SgRNA5 (mouseTSDR) (alt name: dCas9-huTET1CD-T2A-mCherry)
  gRNA/shRNA sequence: TGGGTGCTAGCGGATGTGGT
  Species: Synthetic
  Mutation: dCas9 (D10A;H840A)
  Promoter: CbH (for dCas9-huTET1CD-T2A-EGFP) U6 (for sgRNA)
  Tag / fusion protein: HA-Tag, NLS (N terminal on insert); T2A-mCherry (C terminal on backbone)
  Cloning method: Restriction Enzyme; 5′ cloning site Unknown (unknown if destroyed); 3′ cloning site Unknown (unknown if destroyed)
  Sequencing primers: 5′ SgRNA-cloning-site: hU6-F (GAGGGCCTATTTCCCATGATT)
Resource information
  A portion of this plasmid was derived from a plasmid made by: mCherry (BbsI removed) from Nicola Patron (Addgene plasmid # 50316); HA tag-NLS-dCas9 from Rudolf Jaenisch (Addgene plasmid # 48223); huTET1CD from Keith Joung (Addgene plasmid # 49236)
Terms and licenses: Academic/Nonprofit Terms; Industry Terms: Not Available to Industry
How to cite: pSpdCas9-huTET1CD-T2A-mCherry(PX458)-SgmouseTSDR-5 was a gift from Julia K Polansky (Addgene plasmid # 129057 ; http://n2t.net/addgene:129057 ; RRID:Addgene_129057)
