[The description below was written by a language model from this plasmid's Addgene catalogue record and pLannotate feature annotations shown in this document.]
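Description:
pSpdCas9-huTET1CD-T2A-mCherry(PX458)-SgmouseTSDR-5 is a mammalian expression plasmid built on the PX458 all-in-one CRISPR backbone and repurposed for targeted DNA demethylation rather than genome cutting. It is propagated in E. coli through a high-copy ColE1/pUC-type origin with ampicillin selection (AmpR under its own bla promoter). It also carries an f1/M13 phage origin and a single AAV2 ITR, which appears to be a backbone remnant; one ITR would not support AAV packaging.

Two expression units sit in tandem. A human U6 Pol III promoter drives an S. pyogenes-type guide RNA scaffold carrying guide number 5 against the mouse TSDR, which the associated publication identifies as the FOXP3 TSDR. Downstream, the CBh promoter (CMV enhancer, chicken β-actin promoter and hybrid intron) drives one open reading frame. This begins with an N-terminal HA tag and NLS, followed by catalytically dead Cas9 (D10A, H840A). The feature tables label this part simply as Cas9, since the annotation does not register the point mutations. Next come the human TET1 catalytic domain, flanked by nucleoplasmin NLS fragments, and T2A-mCherry, with a bGH polyadenylation signal terminating the unit. TET1 oxidises 5-methylcytosine to initiate active demethylation, so the guide-directed dCas9 delivers this activity to the TSDR. The self-cleaving T2A peptide releases mCherry as a separate marker for identifying or sorting transfected cells.

The catalogue promoter field mentions EGFP, but the name, tag field and both feature tables indicate mCherry. The depositor (11,407 nt) and repository-sequenced (11,365 nt) records differ slightly in length and start coordinate but show the same architecture.
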