Features (pLannotate 1.2.2; 21 found; start..end, strand, type, name):
      1..241     +  promoter       U6 promoter: RNA polymerase III promoter for human U6 snRNA
    271..346     +  misc_RNA       gRNA scaffold: guide RNA scaffold for the Streptococcus pyogenes CRISPR/Cas9 system
    353..396     +  misc_RNA       gRNA scaffold (fragment): guide RNA scaffold for the Streptococcus pyogenes CRISPR/Cas9 system
    443..728     +  enhancer       CMV enhancer: human cytomegalovirus immediate early enhancer; contains an 18-bp deletion relative to the standard CMV enhancer
    730..1007    +  promoter       chicken β-actin promoter: No description available
   1008..1236    +  intron         hybrid intron: hybrid between chicken β-actin (CBA) and minute virus of mice (MMV) introns (Gray et al., 2011)
   1257..1284    +  CDS            3xHA (fragment): three tandem HA epitope tags
   1317..5417    +  CDS            Cas9: Cas9 (Csn1) endonuclease from the Streptococcus pyogenes Type II CRISPR/Cas system generates RNA-guided double strand breaks in DNA
   5418..5451    +  CDS            nucleoplasmin NLS (fragment): bipartite nuclear localization signal from nucleoplasmin
   5463..7616    +  CDS            TET1 (fragment): TET1_HUMAN - Also known as CXXC6, KIAA1676, LCX. Experimental evidence at protein level: Swiss-Prot protein existence level 1. Dioxygenase that catalyzes the conversion of the modified genomic base 5-methylcytosine (5mC) into 5-hydroxymethylcytosine (5hmC) and plays a key role in active DNA demethylation. Also mediates subsequent conversion of 5hmC into 5-formylcytosine (5fC), and conversion of 5fC to 5-carboxylcytosine (5caC). Conversion of 5mC into 5hmC, 5fC and 5caC probably constitutes the first step in cytosine demethylation. Methylation at the C5 position of cytosine bases is an epigenet
   7619..7643    +  CDS            nucleoplasmin NLS (fragment): bipartite nuclear localization signal from nucleoplasmin
   7713..8419    +  CDS            mCherry (fragment): monomeric derivative of DsRed fluorescent protein (Shaner et al., 2004) mammalian codon-optimized
   8454..8565    +  polyA_signal   bGH poly(A) signal: bovine growth hormone polyadenylation signal
   8670..8810    +  repeat_region  AAV2 ITR: inverted terminal repeat of adeno-associated virus serotype 2 inverted
   8815..8866    -  misc_feature   bom (fragment): basis of mobility region from pBR322
   8885..9265    +  rep_origin     M13 ori (sequence partly withheld): M13 bacteriophage origin of replication; arrow indicates direction of (+) strand synthesis
   9341..9390    -  misc_feature   bom (fragment): basis of mobility region from pBR322
   9492..9527    -  CDS            rop (fragment): Rop protein, which maintains plasmids at low copy number; rop
   9622..9726    +  promoter       AmpR promoter: bla
   9727..10587   +  CDS            AmpR: β-lactamase; bla; confers resistance to ampicillin, carbenicillin, and related antibiotics
  10758..11346   +  rep_origin     ori: high-copy-number ColE1/pMB1/pBR322/pUC origin of replication
>Addgene plasmid #129057 | pSpdCas9-huTET1CD-T2A-mCherry(PX458)-SgmouseTSDR-5 | depositor full sequence | sequence record 247403 | pSpdCas9-huTET1CD-T2A-mCherry(PX458)-SgmouseTSDR-5 sequence 11407 bps
GAGGGCCTATTTCCCATGATTCCTTCATATTTGCATATACGATACAAGGCTGTTAGAGAGATAATTGGAA
TTAATTTGACTGTAAACACAAAGATATTAGTACAAAATACGTGACGTAGAAAGTAATAATTTCTTGGGTA
GTTTGCAGTTTTAAAATTATGTTTTAAAATGGACTATCATATGCTTACCGTAACTTGAAAGTATTTCGAT
TTCTTGGCTTTATATATCTTGTGGAAAGGACGAAACACCGTGGGTGCTAGCGGATGTGGTGTTTTAGAGC
TAGAAATAGCAAGTTAAAATAAGGCTAGTCCGTTATCAACTTGAAAAAGTGGCACCGAGTCGGTGCTTTT
TTGTTTTAGAGCTAGAAATAGCAAGTTAAAATAAGGCTAGTCCGTTTTTAGCGCGTGCGCCAATTCTGCA
GACAAATGGCTCTAGAGGTACCCGTTACATAACTTACGGTAAATGGCCCGCCTGGCTGACCGCCCAACGA
CCCCCGCCCATTGACGTCAATAGTAACGCCAATAGGGACTTTCCATTGACGTCAATGGGTGGAGTATTTA
CGGTAAACTGCCCACTTGGCAGTACATCAAGTGTATCATATGCCAAGTACGCCCCCTATTGACGTCAATG
ACGGTAAATGGCCCGCCTGGCATTGTGCCCAGTACATGACCTTATGGGACTTTCCTACTTGGCAGTACAT
CTACGTATTAGTCATCGCTATTACCATGGTCGAGGTGAGCCCCACGTTCTGCTTCACTCTCCCCATCTCC
CCCCCCTCCCCACCCCCAATTTTGTATTTATTTATTTTTTAATTATTTTGTGCAGCGATGGGGGCGGGGG
GGGGGGGGGGGCGCGCGCCAGGCGGGGCGGGGCGGGGCGAGGGGCGGGGCGGGGCGAGGCGGAGAGGTGC
GGCGGCAGCCAATCAGAGCGGCGCGCTCCGAAAGTTTCCTTTTATGGCGAGGCGGCGGCGGCGGCGGCCC
TATAAAAAGCGAAGCGCGCGGCGGGCGGGAGTCGCTGCGACGCTGCCTTCGCCCCGTGCCCCGCTCCGCC
GCCGCCTCGCGCCGCCCGCCCCGGCTCTGACTGACCGCGTTACTCCCACAGGTGAGCGGGCGGGACGGCC
CTTCTCCTCCGGGCTGTAATTAGCTGAGCAAGAGGTAAGGGTTTAAGGGATGGTTGGTTGGTGGGGTATT
AATGTTTAATTACCTGGAGCACCTGCCTGAAATCACTTTTTTTCAGGTTGGACCGGTGCCACCATGTACC
CATACGATGTTCCAGATTACGCTTCGCCGAAGAAAAAGCGCAAGGTCGAAGCGTCCGACAAGAAGTACAG
CATCGGCCTGGCCATCGGCACCAACTCTGTGGGCTGGGCCGTGATCACCGACGAGTACAAGGTGCCCAGC
AAGAAATTCAAGGTGCTGGGCAACACCGACCGGCACAGCATCAAGAAGAACCTGATCGGAGCCCTGCTGT
TCGACAGCGGCGAAACAGCCGAGGCCACCCGGCTGAAGAGAACCGCCAGAAGAAGATACACCAGACGGAA
GAACCGGATCTGCTATCTGCAAGAGATCTTCAGCAACGAGATGGCCAAGGTGGACGACAGCTTCTTCCAC
AGACTGGAAGAGTCCTTCCTGGTGGAAGAGGATAAGAAGCACGAGCGGCACCCCATCTTCGGCAACATCG
TGGACGAGGTGGCCTACCACGAGAAGTACCCCACCATCTACCACCTGAGAAAGAAACTGGTGGACAGCAC
CGACAAGGCCGACCTGCGGCTGATCTATCTGGCCCTGGCCCACATGATCAAGTTCCGGGGCCACTTCCTG
ATCGAGGGCGACCTGAACCCCGACAACAGCGACGTGGACAAGCTGTTCATCCAGCTGGTGCAGACCTACA
ACCAGCTGTTCGAGGAAAACCCCATCAACGCCAGCGGCGTGGACGCCAAGGCCATCCTGTCTGCCAGACT
GAGCAAGAGCAGACGGCTGGAAAATCTGATCGCCCAGCTGCCCGGCGAGAAGAAGAATGGCCTGTTCGGC
AACCTGATTGCCCTGAGCCTGGGCCTGACCCCCAACTTCAAGAGCAACTTCGACCTGGCCGAGGATGCCA
AACTGCAGCTGAGCAAGGACACCTACGACGACGACCTGGACAACCTGCTGGCCCAGATCGGCGACCAGTA
CGCCGACCTGTTTCTGGCCGCCAAGAACCTGTCCGACGCCATCCTGCTGAGCGACATCCTGAGAGTGAAC
ACCGAGATCACCAAGGCCCCCCTGAGCGCCTCTATGATCAAGAGATACGACGAGCACCACCAGGACCTGA
CCCTGCTGAAAGCTCTCGTGCGGCAGCAGCTGCCTGAGAAGTACAAAGAGATTTTCTTCGACCAGAGCAA
GAACGGCTACGCCGGCTACATTGACGGCGGAGCCAGCCAGGAAGAGTTCTACAAGTTCATCAAGCCCATC
CTGGAAAAGATGGACGGCACCGAGGAACTGCTCGTGAAGCTGAACAGAGAGGACCTGCTGCGGAAGCAGC
GGACCTTCGACAACGGCAGCATCCCCCACCAGATCCACCTGGGAGAGCTGCACGCCATTCTGCGGCGGCA
GGAAGATTTTTACCCATTCCTGAAGGACAACCGGGAAAAGATCGAGAAGATCCTGACCTTCCGCATCCCC
TACTACGTGGGCCCTCTGGCCAGGGGAAACAGCAGATTCGCCTGGATGACCAGAAAGAGCGAGGAAACCA
TCACCCCCTGGAACTTCGAGGAAGTGGTGGACAAGGGCGCTTCCGCCCAGAGCTTCATCGAGCGGATGAC
CAACTTCGATAAGAACCTGCCCAACGAGAAGGTGCTGCCCAAGCACAGCCTGCTGTACGAGTACTTCACC
GTGTATAACGAGCTGACCAAAGTGAAATACGTGACCGAGGGAATGAGAAAGCCCGCCTTCCTGAGCGGCG
AGCAGAAAAAGGCCATCGTGGACCTGCTGTTCAAGACCAACCGGAAAGTGACCGTGAAGCAGCTGAAAGA
GGACTACTTCAAGAAAATCGAGTGCTTCGACTCCGTGGAAATCTCCGGCGTGGAAGATCGGTTCAACGCC
TCCCTGGGCACATACCACGATCTGCTGAAAATTATCAAGGACAAGGACTTCCTGGACAATGAGGAAAACG
AGGACATTCTGGAAGATATCGTGCTGACCCTGACACTGTTTGAGGACAGAGAGATGATCGAGGAACGGCT
GAAAACCTATGCCCACCTGTTCGACGACAAAGTGATGAAGCAGCTGAAGCGGCGGAGATACACCGGCTGG
GGCAGGCTGAGCCGGAAGCTGATCAACGGCATCCGGGACAAGCAGTCCGGCAAGACAATCCTGGATTTCC
TGAAGTCCGACGGCTTCGCCAACAGAAACTTCATGCAGCTGATCCACGACGACAGCCTGACCTTTAAAGA
GGACATCCAGAAAGCCCAGGTGTCCGGCCAGGGCGATAGCCTGCACGAGCACATTGCCAATCTGGCCGGC
AGCCCCGCCATTAAGAAGGGCATCCTGCAGACAGTGAAGGTGGTGGACGAGCTCGTGAAAGTGATGGGCC
GGCACAAGCCCGAGAACATCGTGATCGAAATGGCCAGAGAGAACCAGACCACCCAGAAGGGACAGAAGAA
CAGCCGCGAGAGAATGAAGCGGATCGAAGAGGGCATCAAAGAGCTGGGCAGCCAGATCCTGAAAGAACAC
CCCGTGGAAAACACCCAGCTGCAGAACGAGAAGCTGTACCTGTACTACCTGCAGAATGGGCGGGATATGT
ACGTGGACCAGGAACTGGACATCAACCGGCTGTCCGACTACGATGTGGACGCCATCGTGCCTCAGAGCTT
TCTGAAGGACGACTCCATCGACAACAAGGTGCTGACCAGAAGCGACAAGAACCGGGGCAAGAGCGACAAC
GTGCCCTCCGAAGAGGTCGTGAAGAAGATGAAGAACTACTGGCGGCAGCTGCTGAACGCCAAGCTGATTA
CCCAGAGAAAGTTCGACAATCTGACCAAGGCCGAGAGAGGCGGCCTGAGCGAACTGGATAAGGCCGGCTT
CATCAAGAGACAGCTGGTGGAAACCCGGCAGATCACAAAGCACGTGGCACAGATCCTGGACTCCCGGATG
AACACTAAGTACGACGAGAATGACAAGCTGATCCGGGAAGTGAAAGTGATCACCCTGAAGTCCAAGCTGG
TGTCCGATTTCCGGAAGGATTTCCAGTTTTACAAAGTGCGCGAGATCAACAACTACCACCACGCCCACGA
CGCCTACCTGAACGCCGTCGTGGGAACCGCCCTGATCAAAAAGTACCCTAAGCTGGAAAGCGAGTTCGTG
TACGGCGACTACAAGGTGTACGACGTGCGGAAGATGATCGCCAAGAGCGAGCAGGAAATCGGCAAGGCTA
CCGCCAAGTACTTCTTCTACAGCAACATCATGAACTTTTTCAAGACCGAGATTACCCTGGCCAACGGCGA
GATCCGGAAGCGGCCTCTGATCGAGACAAACGGCGAAACCGGGGAGATCGTGTGGGATAAGGGCCGGGAT
TTTGCCACCGTGCGGAAAGTGCTGAGCATGCCCCAAGTGAATATCGTGAAAAAGACCGAGGTGCAGACAG
GCGGCTTCAGCAAAGAGTCTATCCTGCCCAAGAGGAACAGCGATAAGCTGATCGCCAGAAAGAAGGACTG
GGACCCTAAGAAGTACGGCGGCTTCGACAGCCCCACCGTGGCCTATTCTGTGCTGGTGGTGGCCAAAGTG
GAAAAGGGCAAGTCCAAGAAACTGAAGAGTGTGAAAGAGCTGCTGGGGATCACCATCATGGAAAGAAGCA
GCTTCGAGAAGAATCCCATCGACTTTCTGGAAGCCAAGGGCTACAAAGAAGTGAAAAAGGACCTGATCAT
CAAGCTGCCTAAGTACTCCCTGTTCGAGCTGGAAAACGGCCGGAAGAGAATGCTGGCCTCTGCCGGCGAA
CTGCAGAAGGGAAACGAACTGGCCCTGCCCTCCAAATATGTGAACTTCCTGTACCTGGCCAGCCACTATG
AGAAGCTGAAGGGCTCCCCCGAGGATAATGAGCAGAAACAGCTGTTTGTGGAACAGCACAAGCACTACCT
GGACGAGATCATCGAGCAGATCAGCGAGTTCTCCAAGAGAGTGATCCTGGCCGACGCTAATCTGGACAAA
GTGCTGTCCGCCTACAACAAGCACCGGGATAAGCCCATCAGAGAGCAGGCCGAGAATATCATCCACCTGT
TTACCCTGACCAATCTGGGAGCCCCTGCCGCCTTCAAGTACTTTGACACCACCATCGACCGGAAGAGGTA
CACCAGCACCAAAGAGGTGCTGGACGCCACCCTGATCCACCAGAGCATCACCGGCCTGTACGAGACACGG
ATCGACCTGTCTCAGCTGGGAGGCGACAAAAGGCCGGCGGCCACGAAAAAGGCCGGCCAGGGAGGAGGAT
CCCTGCCCACCTGCAGCTGTCTTGATCGAGTTATACAAAAAGACAAAGGCCCATATTATACACACCTTGG
GGCAGGACCAAGTGTTGCTGCTGTCAGGGAAATCATGGAGAATAGGTATGGTCAAAAAGGAAACGCAATA
AGGATAGAAATAGTAGTGTACACCGGTAAAGAAGGGAAAAGCTCTCATGGGTGTCCAATTGCTAAGTGGG
TTTTAAGAAGAAGCAGTGATGAAGAAAAAGTTCTTTGTTTGGTCCGGCAGCGTACAGGCCACCACTGTCC
AACTGCTGTGATGGTGGTGCTCATCATGGTGTGGGATGGCATCCCTCTTCCAATGGCCGACCGGCTATAC
ACAGAGCTCACAGAGAATCTAAAGTCATACAATGGGCACCCTACCGACAGAAGATGCACCCTCAATGAAA
ATCGTACCTGTACATGTCAAGGAATTGATCCAGAGACTTGTGGAGCTTCATTCTCTTTTGGCTGTTCATG
GAGTATGTACTTTAATGGCTGTAAGTTTGGTAGAAGCCCAAGCCCCAGAAGATTTAGAATTGATCCAAGC
TCTCCCTTACATGAAAAAAACCTTGAAGATAACTTACAGAGTTTGGCTACACGATTAGCTCCAATTTATA
AGCAGTATGCTCCAGTAGCTTACCAAAATCAGGTGGAATATGAAAATGTTGCCCGAGAATGTCGGCTTGG
CAGCAAGGAAGGTCGACCCTTCTCTGGGGTCACTGCTTGCCTGGACTTCTGTGCTCATCCCCACAGGGAC
ATTCACAACATGAATAATGGAAGCACTGTGGTTTGTACCTTAACTCGAGAAGATAACCGCTCTTTGGGTG
TTATTCCTCAAGATGAGCAGCTCCATGTGCTACCTCTTTATAAGCTTTCAGACACAGATGAGTTTGGCTC
CAAGGAAGGAATGGAAGCCAAGATCAAATCTGGGGCCATCGAGGTCCTGGCACCCCGCCGCAAAAAAAGA
ACGTGTTTCACTCAGCCTGTTCCCCGTTCTGGAAAGAAGAGGGCTGCGATGATGACAGAGGTTCTTGCAC
ATAAGATAAGGGCAGTGGAAAAGAAACCTATTCCCCGAATCAAGCGGAAGAATAACTCAACAACAACAAA
CAACAGTAAGCCTTCGTCACTGCCAACCTTAGGGAGTAACACTGAGACCGTGCAACCTGAAGTAAAAAGT
GAAACCGAACCCCATTTTATCTTAAAAAGTTCAGACAACACTAAAACTTATTCGCTGATGCCATCCGCTC
CTCACCCAGTGAAAGAGGCATCTCCAGGCTTCTCCTGGTCCCCGAAGACTGCTTCAGCCACACCAGCTCC
ACTGAAGAATGACGCAACAGCCTCATGCGGGTTTTCAGAAAGAAGCAGCACTCCCCACTGTACGATGCCT
TCGGGAAGACTCAGTGGTGCCAATGCTGCAGCTGCTGATGGCCCTGGCATTTCACAGCTTGGCGAAGTGG
CTCCTCTCCCCACCCTGTCTGCTCCTGTGATGGAGCCCCTCATTAATTCTGAGCCTTCCACTGGTGTGAC
TGAGCCGCTAACGCCTCATCAGCCAAACCACCAGCCCTCCTTCCTCACCTCTCCTCAAGACCTTGCCTCT
TCTCCAATGGAAGAAGATGAGCAGCATTCTGAAGCAGATGAGCCTCCATCAGACGAACCCCTATCTGATG
ACCCCCTGTCACCTGCTGAGGAGAAATTGCCCCACATTGATGAGTATTGGTCAGACAGTGAGCACATCTT
TTTGGATGCAAATATTGGTGGGGTGGCCATCGCACCTGCTCACGGCTCGGTTTTGATTGAGTGTGCCCGG
CGAGAGCTGCACGCTACCACTCCTGTTGAGCACCCCAACCGTAATCATCCAACCCGCCTCTCCCTTGTCT
TTTACCAGCACAAAAACCTAAATAAGCCCCAACATGGTTTTGAACTAAACAAGATTAAGTTTGAGGCTAA
AGAAGCTAAGAATAAGAAAATGAAGGCCTCAGAGCAAAAAGACCAGGCAGCTAATGAAGGTCCAGAACAG
TCCTCTGAAGTAAATGAATTGAACCAAATTCCTTCTCATAAAGCATTAACATTAACCCATGACAATGTTG
TCACCGTGTCCCCTTATGCTCTCACACACGTTGCGGGGCCCTATAACCATTGGGTCATGGCCGGCCAGGC
AAAAAAGAAAAAGGAATTCGGCAGTGGAGAGGGCAGAGGAAGTCTGCTAACATGCGGTGACGTCGAGGAG
AATCCTGGCCCAGTGAGCAAGGGCGAGGAGGATAACATGGCCATCATCAAGGAGTTCATGCGCTTCAAGG
TGCACATGGAGGGCTCCGTGAACGGCCACGAGTTCGAGATCGAGGGCGAGGGCGAGGGCCGCCCCTACGA
GGGCACCCAGACCGCCAAGCTGAAGGTGACCAAGGGTGGCCCCCTGCCCTTCGCCTGGGACATCCTGTCC
CCTCAGTTCATGTACGGCTCCAAGGCCTACGTGAAGCACCCCGCCGACATCCCCGACTACTTGAAGCTGT
CCTTCCCCGAGGGCTTCAAGTGGGAGCGCGTGATGAACTTCGAGGACGGCGGCGTGGTGACCGTGACCCA
GGACTCCTCCCTGCAGGACGGCGAGTTCATCTACAAGGTGAAGCTGCGCGGCACCAACTTCCCCTCCGAC
GGCCCCGTAATGCAGAAGAAAACCATGGGCTGGGAGGCCTCCTCCGAGCGGATGTACCCCGAGGACGGCG
CCCTGAAGGGCGAGATCAAGCAGAGGCTGAAGCTGAAGGACGGCGGCCACTACGACGCTGAGGTCAAGAC
CACCTACAAGGCCAAGAAGCCCGTGCAGCTGCCCGGCGCCTACAACGTCAACATCAAGTTGGACATCACC
TCCCACAACGAGGACTACACCATCGTGGAACAGTACGAACGCGCCGAGGGCCGCCACTCCACCGGCGGCA
TGGACGAGCTGTACAAGTAAGAATTCTAACTAGAGCTCGCTGATCAGCCTCGACTGTGCCTTCTAGTTGC
CAGCCATCTGTTGTTTGCCCCTCCCCCGTGCCTTCCTTGACCCTGGAAGGTGCCACTCCCACTGTCCTTT
CCTAATAAAATGAGGAAATTGCATCGCATTGTCTGAGTAGGTGTCATTCTATTCTGGGGGGTGGGGTGGG
GCAGGACAGCAAGGGGGAGGATTGGGAAGAGAATAGCAGGCATGCTGGGGAGCGGCCGCAGGAACCCCTA
GTGATGGAGTTGGCCACTCCCTCTCTGCGCGCTCGCTCGCTCACTGAGGCCGGGCGACCAAAGGTCGCCC
GACGCCCGGGCTTTGCCCGGGCGGCCTCAGTGAGCGAGCGAGCGCGCAGCTGCCTGCAGGGGCGCCTGAT
GCGGTATTTTCTCCTTACGCATCTGTGCGGTATTTCACACCGCATA
[142 nt withheld, positions 8867-9008]
C
[141 nt withheld, positions 9010-9150]
CCTTTGACGTTGGAGTCCACGTTCTTT
[37 nt withheld, positions 9178-9214]
ACCCTATCTCGGGCTATTCTTTTGATTTATAAGGGATTTTGCCGATTTCGGCCTATTGGTTAAAAAATGA
GCTGATTTAACAAAAATTTAACGCGAATTTTAACAAAATATTAACGTTTACAATTTTATGGTGCACTCTC
AGTACAATCTGCTCTGATGCCGCATAGTTAAGCCAGCCCCGACACCCGCCAACACCCGCTGACGCGCCCT
GACGGGCTTGTCTGCTCCCGGCATCCGCTTACAGACAAGCTGTGACCGTCTCCGGGAGCTGCATGTGTCA
GAGGTTTTCACCGTCATCACCGAAACGCGCGAGACGAAAGGGCCTCGTGATACGCCTATTTTTATAGGTT
AATGTCATGATAATAATGGTTTCTTAGACGTCAGGTGGCACTTTTCGGGGAAATGTGCGCGGAACCCCTA
TTTGTTTATTTTTCTAAATACATTCAAATATGTATCCGCTCATGAGACAATAACCCTGATAAATGCTTCA
ATAATATTGAAAAAGGAAGAGTATGAGTATTCAACATTTCCGTGTCGCCCTTATTCCCTTTTTTGCGGCA
TTTTGCCTTCCTGTTTTTGCTCACCCAGAAACGCTGGTGAAAGTAAAAGATGCTGAAGATCAGTTGGGTG
CACGAGTGGGTTACATCGAACTGGATCTCAACAGCGGTAAGATCCTTGAGAGTTTTCGCCCCGAAGAACG
TTTTCCAATGATGAGCACTTTTAAAGTTCTGCTATGTGGCGCGGTATTATCCCGTATTGACGCCGGGCAA
GAGCAACTCGGTCGCCGCATACACTATTCTCAGAATGACTTGGTTGAGTACTCACCAGTCACAGAAAAGC
ATCTTACGGATGGCATGACAGTAAGAGAATTATGCAGTGCTGCCATAACCATGAGTGATAACACTGCGGC
CAACTTACTTCTGACAACGATCGGAGGACCGAAGGAGCTAACCGCTTTTTTGCACAACATGGGGGATCAT
GTAACTCGCCTTGATCGTTGGGAACCGGAGCTGAATGAAGCCATACCAAACGACGAGCGTGACACCACGA
TGCCTGTAGCAATGGCAACAACGTTGCGCAAACTATTAACTGGCGAACTACTTACTCTAGCTTCCCGGCA
ACAATTAATAGACTGGATGGAGGCGGATAAAGTTGCAGGACCACTTCTGCGCTCGGCCCTTCCGGCTGGC
TGGTTTATTGCTGATAAATCTGGAGCCGGTGAGCGTGGAAGCCGCGGTATCATTGCAGCACTGGGGCCAG
ATGGTAAGCCCTCCCGTATCGTAGTTATCTACACGACGGGGAGTCAGGCAACTATGGATGAACGAAATAG
ACAGATCGCTGAGATAGGTGCCTCACTGATTAAGCATTGGTAACTGTCAGACCAAGTTTACTCATATATA
CTTTAGATTGATTTAAAACTTCATTTTTAATTTAAAAGGATCTAGGTGAAGATCCTTTTTGATAATCTCA
TGACCAAAATCCCTTAACGTGAGTTTTCGTTCCACTGAGCGTCAGACCCCGTAGAAAAGATCAAAGGATC
TTCTTGAGATCCTTTTTTTCTGCGCGTAATCTGCTGCTTGCAAACAAAAAAACCACCGCTACCAGCGGTG
GTTTGTTTGCCGGATCAAGAGCTACCAACTCTTTTTCCGAAGGTAACTGGCTTCAGCAGAGCGCAGATAC
CAAATACTGTCCTTCTAGTGTAGCCGTAGTTAGGCCACCACTTCAAGAACTCTGTAGCACCGCCTACATA
CCTCGCTCTGCTAATCCTGTTACCAGTGGCTGCTGCCAGTGGCGATAAGTCGTGTCTTACCGGGTTGGAC
TCAAGACGATAGTTACCGGATAAGGCGCAGCGGTCGGGCTGAACGGGGGGTTCGTGCACACAGCCCAGCT
TGGAGCGAACGACCTACACCGAACTGAGATACCTACAGCGTGAGCTATGAGAAAGCGCCACGCTTCCCGA
AGGGAGAAAGGCGGACAGGTATCCGGTAAGCGGCAGGGTCGGAACAGGAGAGCGCACGAGGGAGCTTCCA
GGGGGAAACGCCTGGTATCTTTATAGTCCTGTCGGGTTTCGCCACCTCTGACTTGAGCGTCGATTTTTGT
GATGCTCGTCAGGGGGGCGGAGCCTATGGAAAAACGCCAGCAACGCGGCCTTTTTACGGTTCCTGGCCTT
TTGCTGGCCTTTTGCTCACATGT
