Features (pLannotate 1.2.2; 22 found; start..end, strand, type, name):
     68..308     +  promoter       U6 promoter: RNA polymerase III promoter for human U6 snRNA
    338..413     +  misc_RNA       gRNA scaffold: guide RNA scaffold for the Streptococcus pyogenes CRISPR/Cas9 system
    420..463     +  misc_RNA       gRNA scaffold (fragment): guide RNA scaffold for the Streptococcus pyogenes CRISPR/Cas9 system
    510..795     +  enhancer       CMV enhancer: human cytomegalovirus immediate early enhancer; contains an 18-bp deletion relative to the standard CMV enhancer
    797..915     +  promoter       chicken β-actin promoter (fragment): No description available
    907..1033    +  promoter       chicken β-actin promoter (fragment): No description available
   1034..1261    +  intron         hybrid intron: hybrid between chicken β-actin (CBA) and minute virus of mice (MMV) introns (Gray et al., 2011)
   1282..1309    +  CDS            3xHA (fragment): three tandem HA epitope tags
   1342..5442    +  CDS            Cas9: Cas9 (Csn1) endonuclease from the Streptococcus pyogenes Type II CRISPR/Cas system generates RNA-guided double strand breaks in DNA
   5443..5476    +  CDS            nucleoplasmin NLS (fragment): bipartite nuclear localization signal from nucleoplasmin
   5488..7641    +  CDS            TET1 (fragment): TET1_HUMAN - Also known as CXXC6, KIAA1676, LCX. Experimental evidence at protein level: Swiss-Prot protein existence level 1. Dioxygenase that catalyzes the conversion of the modified genomic base 5-methylcytosine (5mC) into 5-hydroxymethylcytosine (5hmC) and plays a key role in active DNA demethylation. Also mediates subsequent conversion of 5hmC into 5-formylcytosine (5fC), and conversion of 5fC to 5-carboxylcytosine (5caC). Conversion of 5mC into 5hmC, 5fC and 5caC probably constitutes the first step in cytosine demethylation. Methylation at the C5 position of cytosine bases is an epigenet
   7644..7668    +  CDS            nucleoplasmin NLS (fragment): bipartite nuclear localization signal from nucleoplasmin
   7738..8444    +  CDS            mCherry (fragment): monomeric derivative of DsRed fluorescent protein (Shaner et al., 2004) mammalian codon-optimized
   8479..8590    +  polyA_signal   bGH poly(A) signal: bovine growth hormone polyadenylation signal
   8695..8835    +  repeat_region  AAV2 ITR: inverted terminal repeat of adeno-associated virus serotype 2 inverted
   8840..8891    -  misc_feature   bom (fragment): basis of mobility region from pBR322
   8910..9365    +  rep_origin     f1 ori (sequence partly withheld): f1 bacteriophage origin of replication; arrow indicates direction of (+) strand synthesis
   9366..9415    -  misc_feature   bom (fragment): basis of mobility region from pBR322
   9517..9552    -  CDS            rop (fragment): Rop protein, which maintains plasmids at low copy number; rop
   9647..9751    +  promoter       AmpR promoter: bla
   9752..10612   +  CDS            AmpR: β-lactamase; bla; confers resistance to ampicillin, carbenicillin, and related antibiotics
  10783..6       +  rep_origin     ori (across the origin): high-copy-number ColE1/pMB1/pBR322/pUC origin of replication
>Addgene plasmid #129057 | pSpdCas9-huTET1CD-T2A-mCherry(PX458)-SgmouseTSDR-5 | addgene full sequence | sequence record 256113 | Addgene  NGS Result
TGGAAAAACGCCAGCAACGCGGCCTTTTTACGGTTCCTGGCCTTTTGCTGGCCTTTTGCTCACATGTGAG
GGCCTATTTCCCATGATTCCTTCATATTTGCATATACGATACAAGGCTGTTAGAGAGATAATTGGAATTA
ATTTGACTGTAAACACAAAGATATTAGTACAAAATACGTGACGTAGAAAGTAATAATTTCTTGGGTAGTT
TGCAGTTTTAAAATTATGTTTTAAAATGGACTATCATATGCTTACCGTAACTTGAAAGTATTTCGATTTC
TTGGCTTTATATATCTTGTGGAAAGGACGAAACACCGTGGGTGCTAGCGGATGTGGTGTTTTAGAGCTAG
AAATAGCAAGTTAAAATAAGGCTAGTCCGTTATCAACTTGAAAAAGTGGCACCGAGTCGGTGCTTTTTTG
TTTTAGAGCTAGAAATAGCAAGTTAAAATAAGGCTAGTCCGTTTTTAGCGCGTGCGCCAATTCTGCAGAC
AAATGGCTCTAGAGGTACCCGTTACATAACTTACGGTAAATGGCCCGCCTGGCTGACCGCCCAACGACCC
CCGCCCATTGACGTCAATAGTAACGCCAATAGGGACTTTCCATTGACGTCAATGGGTGGAGTATTTACGG
TAAACTGCCCACTTGGCAGTACATCAAGTGTATCATATGCCAAGTACGCCCCCTATTGACGTCAATGACG
GTAAATGGCCCGCCTGGCATTGTGCCCAGTACATGACCTTATGGGACTTTCCTACTTGGCAGTACATCTA
CGTATTAGTCATCGCTATTACCATGGTCGAGGTGAGCCCCACGTTCTGCTTCACTCTCCCCATCTCCCCC
CCCTCCCCACCCCCAATTTTGTATTTATTTATTTTTTAATTATTTTGTGCAGCGATGGGGGCGGGGGGGG
CGGGGCGGGGCGAGGCGGAGAGGTGCGGCGGCAGCCAATCAGAGCGGCGCGCTCCGAAAGTTTCCTTTTA
TGGCGAGGCGGCGGCGGCGGCGGCCCTATAAAAAGCGAAGCGCGCGGCGGGCGGGAGTCGCTGCGCGCTG
CCTTCGCCCCGTGCCCCGCTCCGCCGCCGCCTCGCGCCGCCCGCCCCGGCTCTGACTGACCGCGTTACTC
CCACAGGTGAGCGGGCGGGACGGCCCTTCTCCTCCGGGCTGTAATTAGCTGAGCAAGAGGTAAGGGTTTA
AGGGATGGTTGGTTGGTGGGGTATTAATGTTTAATTACCTGGAGCACCTGCCTGAAATCACTTTTTTTCA
GGTTGGACCGGTGCCACCATGTACCCATACGATGTTCCAGATTACGCTTCGCCGAAGAAAAAGCGCAAGG
TCGAAGCGTCCGACAAGAAGTACAGCATCGGCCTGGCCATCGGCACCAACTCTGTGGGCTGGGCCGTGAT
CACCGACGAGTACAAGGTGCCCAGCAAGAAATTCAAGGTGCTGGGCAACACCGACCGGCACAGCATCAAG
AAGAACCTGATCGGAGCCCTGCTGTTCGACAGCGGCGAAACAGCCGAGGCCACCCGGCTGAAGAGAACCG
CCAGAAGAAGATACACCAGACGGAAGAACCGGATCTGCTATCTGCAAGAGATCTTCAGCAACGAGATGGC
CAAGGTGGACGACAGCTTCTTCCACAGACTGGAAGAGTCCTTCCTGGTGGAAGAGGATAAGAAGCACGAG
CGGCACCCCATCTTCGGCAACATCGTGGACGAGGTGGCCTACCACGAGAAGTACCCCACCATCTACCACC
TGAGAAAGAAACTGGTGGACAGCACCGACAAGGCCGACCTGCGGCTGATCTATCTGGCCCTGGCCCACAT
GATCAAGTTCCGGGGCCACTTCCTGATCGAGGGCGACCTGAACCCCGACAACAGCGACGTGGACAAGCTG
TTCATCCAGCTGGTGCAGACCTACAACCAGCTGTTCGAGGAAAACCCCATCAACGCCAGCGGCGTGGACG
CCAAGGCCATCCTGTCTGCCAGACTGAGCAAGAGCAGACGGCTGGAAAATCTGATCGCCCAGCTGCCCGG
CGAGAAGAAGAATGGCCTGTTCGGCAACCTGATTGCCCTGAGCCTGGGCCTGACCCCCAACTTCAAGAGC
AACTTCGACCTGGCCGAGGATGCCAAACTGCAGCTGAGCAAGGACACCTACGACGACGACCTGGACAACC
TGCTGGCCCAGATCGGCGACCAGTACGCCGACCTGTTTCTGGCCGCCAAGAACCTGTCCGACGCCATCCT
GCTGAGCGACATCCTGAGAGTGAACACCGAGATCACCAAGGCCCCCCTGAGCGCCTCTATGATCAAGAGA
TACGACGAGCACCACCAGGACCTGACCCTGCTGAAAGCTCTCGTGCGGCAGCAGCTGCCTGAGAAGTACA
AAGAGATTTTCTTCGACCAGAGCAAGAACGGCTACGCCGGCTACATTGACGGCGGAGCCAGCCAGGAAGA
GTTCTACAAGTTCATCAAGCCCATCCTGGAAAAGATGGACGGCACCGAGGAACTGCTCGTGAAGCTGAAC
AGAGAGGACCTGCTGCGGAAGCAGCGGACCTTCGACAACGGCAGCATCCCCCACCAGATCCACCTGGGAG
AGCTGCACGCCATTCTGCGGCGGCAGGAAGATTTTTACCCATTCCTGAAGGACAACCGGGAAAAGATCGA
GAAGATCCTGACCTTCCGCATCCCCTACTACGTGGGCCCTCTGGCCAGGGGAAACAGCAGATTCGCCTGG
ATGACCAGAAAGAGCGAGGAAACCATCACCCCCTGGAACTTCGAGGAAGTGGTGGACAAGGGCGCTTCCG
CCCAGAGCTTCATCGAGCGGATGACCAACTTCGATAAGAACCTGCCCAACGAGAAGGTGCTGCCCAAGCA
CAGCCTGCTGTACGAGTACTTCACCGTGTATAACGAGCTGACCAAAGTGAAATACGTGACCGAGGGAATG
AGAAAGCCCGCCTTCCTGAGCGGCGAGCAGAAAAAGGCCATCGTGGACCTGCTGTTCAAGACCAACCGGA
AAGTGACCGTGAAGCAGCTGAAAGAGGACTACTTCAAGAAAATCGAGTGCTTCGACTCCGTGGAAATCTC
CGGCGTGGAAGATCGGTTCAACGCCTCCCTGGGCACATACCACGATCTGCTGAAAATTATCAAGGACAAG
GACTTCCTGGACAATGAGGAAAACGAGGACATTCTGGAAGATATCGTGCTGACCCTGACACTGTTTGAGG
ACAGAGAGATGATCGAGGAACGGCTGAAAACCTATGCCCACCTGTTCGACGACAAAGTGATGAAGCAGCT
GAAGCGGCGGAGATACACCGGCTGGGGCAGGCTGAGCCGGAAGCTGATCAACGGCATCCGGGACAAGCAG
TCCGGCAAGACAATCCTGGATTTCCTGAAGTCCGACGGCTTCGCCAACAGAAACTTCATGCAGCTGATCC
ACGACGACAGCCTGACCTTTAAAGAGGACATCCAGAAAGCCCAGGTGTCCGGCCAGGGCGATAGCCTGCA
CGAGCACATTGCCAATCTGGCCGGCAGCCCCGCCATTAAGAAGGGCATCCTGCAGACAGTGAAGGTGGTG
GACGAGCTCGTGAAAGTGATGGGCCGGCACAAGCCCGAGAACATCGTGATCGAAATGGCCAGAGAGAACC
AGACCACCCAGAAGGGACAGAAGAACAGCCGCGAGAGAATGAAGCGGATCGAAGAGGGCATCAAAGAGCT
GGGCAGCCAGATCCTGAAAGAACACCCCGTGGAAAACACCCAGCTGCAGAACGAGAAGCTGTACCTGTAC
TACCTGCAGAATGGGCGGGATATGTACGTGGACCAGGAACTGGACATCAACCGGCTGTCCGACTACGATG
TGGACGCCATCGTGCCTCAGAGCTTTCTGAAGGACGACTCCATCGACAACAAGGTGCTGACCAGAAGCGA
CAAGAACCGGGGCAAGAGCGACAACGTGCCCTCCGAAGAGGTCGTGAAGAAGATGAAGAACTACTGGCGG
CAGCTGCTGAACGCCAAGCTGATTACCCAGAGAAAGTTCGACAATCTGACCAAGGCCGAGAGAGGCGGCC
TGAGCGAACTGGATAAGGCCGGCTTCATCAAGAGACAGCTGGTGGAAACCCGGCAGATCACAAAGCACGT
GGCACAGATCCTGGACTCCCGGATGAACACTAAGTACGACGAGAATGACAAGCTGATCCGGGAAGTGAAA
GTGATCACCCTGAAGTCCAAGCTGGTGTCCGATTTCCGGAAGGATTTCCAGTTTTACAAAGTGCGCGAGA
TCAACAACTACCACCACGCCCACGACGCCTACCTGAACGCCGTCGTGGGAACCGCCCTGATCAAAAAGTA
CCCTAAGCTGGAAAGCGAGTTCGTGTACGGCGACTACAAGGTGTACGACGTGCGGAAGATGATCGCCAAG
AGCGAGCAGGAAATCGGCAAGGCTACCGCCAAGTACTTCTTCTACAGCAACATCATGAACTTTTTCAAGA
CCGAGATTACCCTGGCCAACGGCGAGATCCGGAAGCGGCCTCTGATCGAGACAAACGGCGAAACCGGGGA
GATCGTGTGGGATAAGGGCCGGGATTTTGCCACCGTGCGGAAAGTGCTGAGCATGCCCCAAGTGAATATC
GTGAAAAAGACCGAGGTGCAGACAGGCGGCTTCAGCAAAGAGTCTATCCTGCCCAAGAGGAACAGCGATA
AGCTGATCGCCAGAAAGAAGGACTGGGACCCTAAGAAGTACGGCGGCTTCGACAGCCCCACCGTGGCCTA
TTCTGTGCTGGTGGTGGCCAAAGTGGAAAAGGGCAAGTCCAAGAAACTGAAGAGTGTGAAAGAGCTGCTG
GGGATCACCATCATGGAAAGAAGCAGCTTCGAGAAGAATCCCATCGACTTTCTGGAAGCCAAGGGCTACA
AAGAAGTGAAAAAGGACCTGATCATCAAGCTGCCTAAGTACTCCCTGTTCGAGCTGGAAAACGGCCGGAA
GAGAATGCTGGCCTCTGCCGGCGAACTGCAGAAGGGAAACGAACTGGCCCTGCCCTCCAAATATGTGAAC
TTCCTGTACCTGGCCAGCCACTATGAGAAGCTGAAGGGCTCCCCCGAGGATAATGAGCAGAAACAGCTGT
TTGTGGAACAGCACAAGCACTACCTGGACGAGATCATCGAGCAGATCAGCGAGTTCTCCAAGAGAGTGAT
CCTGGCCGACGCTAATCTGGACAAAGTGCTGTCCGCCTACAACAAGCACCGGGATAAGCCCATCAGAGAG
CAGGCCGAGAATATCATCCACCTGTTTACCCTGACCAATCTGGGAGCCCCTGCCGCCTTCAAGTACTTTG
ACACCACCATCGACCGGAAGAGGTACACCAGCACCAAAGAGGTGCTGGACGCCACCCTGATCCACCAGAG
CATCACCGGCCTGTACGAGACACGGATCGACCTGTCTCAGCTGGGAGGCGACAAAAGGCCGGCGGCCACG
AAAAAGGCCGGCCAGGGAGGAGGATCCCTGCCCACCTGCAGCTGTCTTGATCGAGTTATACAAAAAGACA
AAGGCCCATATTATACACACCTTGGGGCAGGACCAAGTGTTGCTGCTGTCAGGGAAATCATGGAGAATAG
GTATGGTCAAAAAGGAAACGCAATAAGGATAGAAATAGTAGTGTACACCGGTAAAGAAGGGAAAAGCTCT
CATGGGTGTCCAATTGCTAAGTGGGTTTTAAGAAGAAGCAGTGATGAAGAAAAAGTTCTTTGTTTGGTCC
GGCAGCGTACAGGCCACCACTGTCCAACTGCTGTGATGGTGGTGCTCATCATGGTGTGGGATGGCATCCC
TCTTCCAATGGCCGACCGGCTATACACAGAGCTCACAGAGAATCTAAAGTCATACAATGGGCACCCTACC
GACAGAAGATGCACCCTCAATGAAAATCGTACCTGTACATGTCAAGGAATTGATCCAGAGACTTGTGGAG
CTTCATTCTCTTTTGGCTGTTCATGGAGTATGTACTTTAATGGCTGTAAGTTTGGTAGAAGCCCAAGCCC
CAGAAGATTTAGAATTGATCCAAGCTCTCCCTTACATGAAAAAAACCTTGAAGATAACTTACAGAGTTTG
GCTACACGATTAGCTCCAATTTATAAGCAGTATGCTCCAGTAGCTTACCAAAATCAGGTGGAATATGAAA
ATGTTGCCCGAGAATGTCGGCTTGGCAGCAAGGAAGGTCGACCCTTCTCTGGGGTCACTGCTTGCCTGGA
CTTCTGTGCTCATCCCCACAGGGACATTCACAACATGAATAATGGAAGCACTGTGGTTTGTACCTTAACT
CGAGAAGATAACCGCTCTTTGGGTGTTATTCCTCAAGATGAGCAGCTCCATGTGCTACCTCTTTATAAGC
TTTCAGACACAGATGAGTTTGGCTCCAAGGAAGGAATGGAAGCCAAGATCAAATCTGGGGCCATCGAGGT
CCTGGCACCCCGCCGCAAAAAAAGAACGTGTTTCACTCAGCCTGTTCCCCGTTCTGGAAAGAAGAGGGCT
GCGATGATGACAGAGGTTCTTGCACATAAGATAAGGGCAGTGGAAAAGAAACCTATTCCCCGAATCAAGC
GGAAGAATAACTCAACAACAACAAACAACAGTAAGCCTTCGTCACTGCCAACCTTAGGGAGTAACACTGA
GACCGTGCAACCTGAAGTAAAAAGTGAAACCGAACCCCATTTTATCTTAAAAAGTTCAGACAACACTAAA
ACTTATTCGCTGATGCCATCCGCTCCTCACCCAGTGAAAGAGGCATCTCCAGGCTTCTCCTGGTCCCCGA
AGACTGCTTCAGCCACACCAGCTCCACTGAAGAATGACGCAACAGCCTCATGCGGGTTTTCAGAAAGAAG
CAGCACTCCCCACTGTACGATGCCTTCGGGAAGACTCAGTGGTGCCAATGCTGCAGCTGCTGATGGCCCT
GGCATTTCACAGCTTGGCGAAGTGGCTCCTCTCCCCACCCTGTCTGCTCCTGTGATGGAGCCCCTCATTA
ATTCTGAGCCTTCCACTGGTGTGACTGAGCCGCTAACGCCTCATCAGCCAAACCACCAGCCCTCCTTCCT
CACCTCTCCTCAAGACCTTGCCTCTTCTCCAATGGAAGAAGATGAGCAGCATTCTGAAGCAGATGAGCCT
CCATCAGACGAACCCCTATCTGATGACCCCCTGTCACCTGCTGAGGAGAAATTGCCCCACATTGATGAGT
ATTGGTCAGACAGTGAGCACATCTTTTTGGATGCAAATATTGGTGGGGTGGCCATCGCACCTGCTCACGG
CTCGGTTTTGATTGAGTGTGCCCGGCGAGAGCTGCACGCTACCACTCCTGTTGAGCACCCCAACCGTAAT
CATCCAACCCGCCTCTCCCTTGTCTTTTACCAGCACAAAAACCTAAATAAGCCCCAACATGGTTTTGAAC
TAAACAAGATTAAGTTTGAGGCTAAAGAAGCTAAGAATAAGAAAATGAAGGCCTCAGAGCAAAAAGACCA
GGCAGCTAATGAAGGTCCAGAACAGTCCTCTGAAGTAAATGAATTGAACCAAATTCCTTCTCATAAAGCA
TTAACATTAACCCATGACAATGTTGTCACCGTGTCCCCTTATGCTCTCACACACGTTGCGGGGCCCTATA
ACCATTGGGTCATGGCCGGCCAGGCAAAAAAGAAAAAGGAATTCGGCAGTGGAGAGGGCAGAGGAAGTCT
GCTAACATGCGGTGACGTCGAGGAGAATCCTGGCCCAGTGAGCAAGGGCGAGGAGGATAACATGGCCATC
ATCAAGGAGTTCATGCGCTTCAAGGTGCACATGGAGGGCTCCGTGAACGGCCACGAGTTCGAGATCGAGG
GCGAGGGCGAGGGCCGCCCCTACGAGGGCACCCAGACCGCCAAGCTGAAGGTGACCAAGGGTGGCCCCCT
GCCCTTCGCCTGGGACATCCTGTCCCCTCAGTTCATGTACGGCTCCAAGGCCTACGTGAAGCACCCCGCC
GACATCCCCGACTACTTGAAGCTGTCCTTCCCCGAGGGCTTCAAGTGGGAGCGCGTGATGAACTTCGAGG
ACGGCGGCGTGGTGACCGTGACCCAGGACTCCTCCCTGCAGGACGGCGAGTTCATCTACAAGGTGAAGCT
GCGCGGCACCAACTTCCCCTCCGACGGCCCCGTAATGCAGAAGAAAACCATGGGCTGGGAGGCCTCCTCC
GAGCGGATGTACCCCGAGGACGGCGCCCTGAAGGGCGAGATCAAGCAGAGGCTGAAGCTGAAGGACGGCG
GCCACTACGACGCTGAGGTCAAGACCACCTACAAGGCCAAGAAGCCCGTGCAGCTGCCCGGCGCCTACAA
CGTCAACATCAAGTTGGACATCACCTCCCACAACGAGGACTACACCATCGTGGAACAGTACGAACGCGCC
GAGGGCCGCCACTCCACCGGCGGCATGGACGAGCTGTACAAGTAAGAATTCTAACTAGAGCTCGCTGATC
AGCCTCGACTGTGCCTTCTAGTTGCCAGCCATCTGTTGTTTGCCCCTCCCCCGTGCCTTCCTTGACCCTG
GAAGGTGCCACTCCCACTGTCCTTTCCTAATAAAATGAGGAAATTGCATCGCATTGTCTGAGTAGGTGTC
ATTCTATTCTGGGGGGTGGGGTGGGGCAGGACAGCAAGGGGGAGGATTGGGAAGAGAATAGCAGGCATGC
TGGGGAGCGGCCGCAGGAACCCCTAGTGATGGAGTTGGCCACTCCCTCTCTGCGCGCTCGCTCGCTCACT
GAGGCCGGGCGACCAAAGGTCGCCCGACGCCCGGGCTTTGCCCGGGCGGCCTCAGTGAGCGAGCGAGCGC
GCAGCTGCCTGCAGGGGCGCCTGATGCGGTATTTTCTCCTTACGCATCTGTGCGGTATTTCACACCGCAT
A
[95 nt withheld, positions 8892-8986]
T
[46 nt withheld, positions 8988-9033]
C
[141 nt withheld, positions 9035-9175]
CCTTTGACGTTGGAGTCCACGTTCTTT
[37 nt withheld, positions 9203-9239]
ACTCTATCTCGGGCTATTCTTTTGATTTATAAGGGATTTTGCCGATTTCGGTCTATTGGTTAAAAAATGA
GCTGATTTAACAAAAATTTAACGCGAATTTTAACAAAATATTAACGTTTACAATTTTATGGTGCACTCTC
AGTACAATCTGCTCTGATGCCGCATAGTTAAGCCAGCCCCGACACCCGCCAACACCCGCTGACGCGCCCT
GACGGGCTTGTCTGCTCCCGGCATCCGCTTACAGACAAGCTGTGACCGTCTCCGGGAGCTGCATGTGTCA
GAGGTTTTCACCGTCATCACCGAAACGCGCGAGACGAAAGGGCCTCGTGATACGCCTATTTTTATAGGTT
AATGTCATGATAATAATGGTTTCTTAGACGTCAGGTGGCACTTTTCGGGGAAATGTGCGCGGAACCCCTA
TTTGTTTATTTTTCTAAATACATTCAAATATGTATCCGCTCATGAGACAATAACCCTGATAAATGCTTCA
ATAATATTGAAAAAGGAAGAGTATGAGTATTCAACATTTCCGTGTCGCCCTTATTCCCTTTTTTGCGGCA
TTTTGCCTTCCTGTTTTTGCTCACCCAGAAACGCTGGTGAAAGTAAAAGATGCTGAAGATCAGTTGGGTG
CACGAGTGGGTTACATCGAACTGGATCTCAACAGCGGTAAGATCCTTGAGAGTTTTCGCCCCGAAGAACG
TTTTCCAATGATGAGCACTTTTAAAGTTCTGCTATGTGGCGCGGTATTATCCCGTATTGACGCCGGGCAA
GAGCAACTCGGTCGCCGCATACACTATTCTCAGAATGACTTGGTTGAGTACTCACCAGTCACAGAAAAGC
ATCTTACGGATGGCATGACAGTAAGAGAATTATGCAGTGCTGCCATAACCATGAGTGATAACACTGCGGC
CAACTTACTTCTGACAACGATCGGAGGACCGAAGGAGCTAACCGCTTTTTTGCACAACATGGGGGATCAT
GTAACTCGCCTTGATCGTTGGGAACCGGAGCTGAATGAAGCCATACCAAACGACGAGCGTGACACCACGA
TGCCTGTAGCAATGGCAACAACGTTGCGCAAACTATTAACTGGCGAACTACTTACTCTAGCTTCCCGGCA
ACAATTAATAGACTGGATGGAGGCGGATAAAGTTGCAGGACCACTTCTGCGCTCGGCCCTTCCGGCTGGC
TGGTTTATTGCTGATAAATCTGGAGCCGGTGAGCGTGGAAGCCGCGGTATCATTGCAGCACTGGGGCCAG
ATGGTAAGCCCTCCCGTATCGTAGTTATCTACACGACGGGGAGTCAGGCAACTATGGATGAACGAAATAG
ACAGATCGCTGAGATAGGTGCCTCACTGATTAAGCATTGGTAACTGTCAGACCAAGTTTACTCATATATA
CTTTAGATTGATTTAAAACTTCATTTTTAATTTAAAAGGATCTAGGTGAAGATCCTTTTTGATAATCTCA
TGACCAAAATCCCTTAACGTGAGTTTTCGTTCCACTGAGCGTCAGACCCCGTAGAAAAGATCAAAGGATC
TTCTTGAGATCCTTTTTTTCTGCGCGTAATCTGCTGCTTGCAAACAAAAAAACCACCGCTACCAGCGGTG
GTTTGTTTGCCGGATCAAGAGCTACCAACTCTTTTTCCGAAGGTAACTGGCTTCAGCAGAGCGCAGATAC
CAAATACTGTTCTTCTAGTGTAGCCGTAGTTAGGCCACCACTTCAAGAACTCTGTAGCACCGCCTACATA
CCTCGCTCTGCTAATCCTGTTACCAGTGGCTGCTGCCAGTGGCGATAAGTCGTGTCTTACCGGGTTGGAC
TCAAGACGATAGTTACCGGATAAGGCGCAGCGGTCGGGCTGAACGGGGGGTTCGTGCACACAGCCCAGCT
TGGAGCGAACGACCTACACCGAACTGAGATACCTACAGCGTGAGCTATGAGAAAGCGCCACGCTTCCCGA
AGGGAGAAAGGCGGACAGGTATCCGGTAAGCGGCAGGGTCGGAACAGGAGAGCGCACGAGGGAGCTTCCA
GGGGGAAACGCCTGGTATCTTTATAGTCCTGTCGGGTTTCGCCACCTCTGACTTGAGCGTCGATTTTTGT
GATGCTCGTCAGGGGGGCGGAGCCTA
